Addgene plasmid #119065: pGEM-T-Easy-HA-NLS-dCas9-NLS-SID4x-TaV-2a-Citrine-FRT-Kan-FRT
Purpose: Donor construct to amplify HA-NLS-dCas9-NLS-SID4x-TaV-2a-Citrine-FRT-Kan-FRT cassette for BAC recombination
Depositing lab: Tatjana Sauka-Spengler. Depositing organization: University of Oxford. Publication: Ac/Ds transposition for CRISPR/dCas9-SID4x epigenome modulation in zebrafish. Chong-Morrison V, Mayes S, Simoes FC, Senanayake U, Carroll DS, Riley PR, Wilson SW, Sauka-Spengler T. Biol Open. 2023 Jun 15;12(6):bio059995. doi: 10.1242/bio.059995. Epub 2023 Jun 27. PubMed 37367831.
Backbone
  Vector backbone: pGEM-T-Easy
  Backbone size w/o insert (bp): 2995
  Total vector size (bp): 10220
  Vector type: Bacterial Expression
Growth in bacteria
  Bacterial resistance: Ampicillin, 100 μg/mL
  Growth temperature: 37°C
  Growth strain: DH5alpha
  Copy number: High Copy
Gene/Insert
  Gene/Insert name: HA-NLS-dCas9-NLS-SID4x-TaV-2a-Citrine-FRT-Kan-FRT
  Insert size (bp): 7125
  Tag / fusion protein: HA (N terminal on insert)
  Cloning method: Gibson Cloning
  Sequencing primers: 5′ TAATACGACTCACTATAGG
Resource information
  A portion of this plasmid was derived from a plasmid made by: dCas9-SID4x was cloned by Joey Riepsaame. VP160 in pX335 (Addgene #42335) was replaced with SID4x from pAAV_hSyn_TALEBB(HD)-NLS-SID4X_2A_phiLOV2.1_WPRE_bGHpA (Addgne #47450)
Terms and licenses: Academic/Nonprofit Terms; Industry Terms: Not Available to Industry
Depositor comments: Please visit https://www.biorxiv.org/content/10.1101/450684v2 for bioRxiv preprint.
How to cite: pGEM-T-Easy-HA-NLS-dCas9-NLS-SID4x-TaV-2a-Citrine-FRT-Kan-FRT was a gift from Tatjana Sauka-Spengler (Addgene plasmid # 119065 ; http://n2t.net/addgene:119065 ; RRID:Addgene_119065)
