[The description below was written by a language model from this plasmid's Addgene catalogue record and pLannotate feature annotations shown in this document.]
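Description:
pGEM-T-Easy-HA-NLS-dCas9-NLS-SID4x-TaV-2a-Citrine-FRT-Kan-FRT is a roughly 10.2 kb template (donor) plasmid built by Gibson assembly in the pGEM-T-Easy cloning backbone. It is maintained in E. coli at high copy through the pUC-type ColE1 origin and selected with ampicillin via the backbone β-lactamase gene. The backbone also carries an f1 origin, lacZα remnants and flanking T7 and SP6 phage promoters. Although catalogued as a bacterial expression vector, its stated role is to serve as a PCR template from which the whole cassette is amplified for recombination into bacterial artificial chromosomes.

The roughly 7.1 kb cassette has no eukaryotic promoter upstream of its open reading frame, consistent with a design in which expression comes from the regulatory context of the BAC locus into which it is recombined. It encodes an N-terminally HA-tagged, NLS-flanked Streptococcus pyogenes Cas9, described in the record as catalytically dead. This is fused to SID4x, four copies of the Sin3-interacting repressor domain, which the annotation detects as an MXD1/MAD1 fragment. A Thosea asigna virus 2A peptide then separates the repressor from a Citrine yellow fluorescent reporter, so cells expressing dCas9-SID4x are marked by fluorescence, and an SV40 polyadenylation signal follows the reading frame.

Downstream lies a NeoR/KanR gene driven by tandem bacterial (bla) and SV40 promoters with an HSV TK poly(A), flanked by FRT sites. Kanamycin selects recombinant BACs, and FLP recombinase can then excise the marker. The associated publication concerns guide RNA-directed epigenome repression in zebrafish.

The repository's sequencing result is 85 nt shorter than the depositor sequence, annotates the second FRT only as a minimal site, and labels the reporter EYFP rather than Citrine.
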