Features (pLannotate 1.2.2; 28 found; start..end, strand, type, name):
      1..19      +  promoter       T7 promoter: promoter for bacteriophage T7 RNA polymerase
     72..99      +  CDS            3xHA (fragment): three tandem HA epitope tags
    132..4232    +  CDS            Cas9: Cas9 (Csn1) endonuclease from the Streptococcus pyogenes Type II CRISPR/Cas system generates RNA-guided double strand breaks in DNA
   4272..4370    +  CDS            MXD1 (fragment): MAD1_HUMAN - Also known as MAD. Experimental evidence at protein level: Swiss-Prot protein existence level 1. Component of a transcriptional repressor complex together with MAX (PubMed:8425218). In complex with MAX binds to the core DNA sequence 5'-CAC[GA]TG-3' (PubMed:8425218). Antagonizes MYC transcriptional activity by competing with MYC for MAX binding (PubMed:8425218). Binds to the TERT promoter and represses telomerase expression, possibly by interfering with MYC binding (PubMed:12837246). From Homo sapiens (Human).
   4677..4726    +  CDS            T2A (fragment): 2A peptide from Thosea asigna virus capsid protein Eukaryotic ribosomes fail to insert a peptide bond between the Gly and Pro residues, yielding separate polypeptides.
   4737..5453    +  CDS            Citrine: Citrine is a basic (constitutively fluorescent) yellow fluorescent protein published in 2001, derived from Aequorea victoria. It has moderate acid sensitivity.
   5508..5629    -  polyA_signal   SV40 poly(A) signal: SV40 polyadenylation signal
   5652..5720    -  CDS            large T antigen (fragment): large T antigen from SV40 (simian virus 40)
   5753..5800    -  protein_bind   FRT: FLP-mediated recombination occurs in the 8-bp core sequence TCTAGAAA (Turan and Bode, 2011). FLP recombinase from the Saccharomyces cerevisiae 2μ plasmid
   5810..5865    -  CDS            lacZα (fragment): LacZα fragment of β-galactosidase; lacZ fragment
   5894..5998    +  promoter       AmpR promoter: bla
   6000..6190    +  promoter       SV40 promoter (fragment): SV40 enhancer and early promoter
   6230..7024    +  CDS            NeoR/KanR: aminoglycoside phosphotransferase from Tn5; aph(3')-II (or nptII); confers resistance to neomycin, kanamycin, and G418 (Geneticin®)
   7031..7079    +  polyA_signal   HSV TK poly(A) signal: herpes simplex virus thymidine kinase polyadenylation signal (Cole and Stacy, 1985)
   7104..7151    -  protein_bind   FRT: FLP-mediated recombination occurs in the 8-bp core sequence TCTAGAAA (Turan and Bode, 2011). FLP recombinase from the Saccharomyces cerevisiae 2μ plasmid
   7161..7200    -  rep_origin     SV40 ori (fragment): SV40 origin of replication
   7288..7350    -  CDS            VESPI_VESMG (fragment): Experimental evidence at protein level: Swiss-Prot protein existence level 1. Shows contractile activity on isolated ileum smooth muscle. From Vespa magnifica (Hornet).
   7362..7380    -  promoter       SP6 promoter: promoter for bacteriophage SP6 RNA polymerase
   7422..7438    -  protein_bind   lac operator: The lac repressor binds to the lac operator to inhibit transcription in E. coli. This inhibition can be relieved by adding lactose or isopropyl-β-D-thiogalactopyranoside (IPTG). lac repressor encoded by lacI
   7446..7476    -  promoter       lac promoter: promoter for the E. coli lac operon
   7491..7512    -  protein_bind   CAP binding site: CAP binding activates transcription in the presence of cAMP. E. coli catabolite activator protein
   7525..7617    -  CDS            lacI (fragment): lac repressor; lacI; The lac repressor binds to the lac operator to inhibit transcription in E. coli. This inhibition can be relieved by adding lactose or isopropyl-β-D-thiogalactopyranoside (IPTG).
   7800..8388    -  rep_origin     ori: high-copy-number ColE1/pMB1/pBR322/pUC origin of replication
   8559..9419    -  CDS            AmpR: β-lactamase; bla; confers resistance to ampicillin, carbenicillin, and related antibiotics
   9420..9524    -  promoter       AmpR promoter: bla
   9551..9601    +  misc_feature   bom (fragment): basis of mobility region from pBR322
   9629..10057   -  rep_origin     f1 ori (sequence partly withheld): f1 bacteriophage origin of replication; arrow indicates direction of (+) strand synthesis
  10061..10218   -  CDS            lacZα (fragment): LacZα fragment of β-galactosidase; lacZ fragment
>Addgene plasmid #119065 | pGEM-T-Easy-HA-NLS-dCas9-NLS-SID4x-TaV-2a-Citrine-FRT-Kan-FRT | depositor full sequence | sequence record 225243 | pGEM-T-Easy-HA-NLS-dCas9-NLS-SID4x-TaV-2a-Citrine-FRT-Kan-FRT sequence 10220 bps
TAATACGACTCACTATAGGGCGAATTGGGCCCGACGTCGCATGCTCCCGGCCGCCATGGCGGCCGCGGAT
GTACCCATACGATGTTCCAGATTACGCTTCGCCGAAGAAAAAGCGCAAGGTCGAAGCGTCCGACAAGAAG
TACAGCATCGGCCTGGCCATCGGCACCAACTCTGTGGGCTGGGCCGTGATCACCGACGAGTACAAGGTGC
CCAGCAAGAAATTCAAGGTGCTGGGCAACACCGACCGGCACAGCATCAAGAAGAACCTGATCGGAGCCCT
GCTGTTCGACAGCGGCGAAACAGCCGAGGCCACCCGGCTGAAGAGAACCGCCAGAAGAAGATACACCAGA
CGGAAGAACCGGATCTGCTATCTGCAAGAGATCTTCAGCAACGAGATGGCCAAGGTGGACGACAGCTTCT
TCCACAGACTGGAAGAGTCCTTCCTGGTGGAAGAGGATAAGAAGCACGAGCGGCACCCCATCTTCGGCAA
CATCGTGGACGAGGTGGCCTACCACGAGAAGTACCCCACCATCTACCACCTGAGAAAGAAACTGGTGGAC
AGCACCGACAAGGCCGACCTGCGGCTGATCTATCTGGCCCTGGCCCACATGATCAAGTTCCGGGGCCACT
TCCTGATCGAGGGCGACCTGAACCCCGACAACAGCGACGTGGACAAGCTGTTCATCCAGCTGGTGCAGAC
CTACAACCAGCTGTTCGAGGAAAACCCCATCAACGCCAGCGGCGTGGACGCCAAGGCCATCCTGTCTGCC
AGACTGAGCAAGAGCAGACGGCTGGAAAATCTGATCGCCCAGCTGCCCGGCGAGAAGAAGAATGGCCTGT
TCGGCAACCTGATTGCCCTGAGCCTGGGCCTGACCCCCAACTTCAAGAGCAACTTCGACCTGGCCGAGGA
TGCCAAACTGCAGCTGAGCAAGGACACCTACGACGACGACCTGGACAACCTGCTGGCCCAGATCGGCGAC
CAGTACGCCGACCTGTTTCTGGCCGCCAAGAACCTGTCCGACGCCATCCTGCTGAGCGACATCCTGAGAG
TGAACACCGAGATCACCAAGGCCCCCCTGAGCGCCTCTATGATCAAGAGATACGACGAGCACCACCAGGA
CCTGACCCTGCTGAAAGCTCTCGTGCGGCAGCAGCTGCCTGAGAAGTACAAAGAGATTTTCTTCGACCAG
AGCAAGAACGGCTACGCCGGCTACATTGACGGCGGAGCCAGCCAGGAAGAGTTCTACAAGTTCATCAAGC
CCATCCTGGAAAAGATGGACGGCACCGAGGAACTGCTCGTGAAGCTGAACAGAGAGGACCTGCTGCGGAA
GCAGCGGACCTTCGACAACGGCAGCATCCCCCACCAGATCCACCTGGGAGAGCTGCACGCCATTCTGCGG
CGGCAGGAAGATTTTTACCCATTCCTGAAGGACAACCGGGAAAAGATCGAGAAGATCCTGACCTTCCGCA
TCCCCTACTACGTGGGCCCTCTGGCCAGGGGAAACAGCAGATTCGCCTGGATGACCAGAAAGAGCGAGGA
AACCATCACCCCCTGGAACTTCGAGGAAGTGGTGGACAAGGGCGCTTCCGCCCAGAGCTTCATCGAGCGG
ATGACCAACTTCGATAAGAACCTGCCCAACGAGAAGGTGCTGCCCAAGCACAGCCTGCTGTACGAGTACT
TCACCGTGTATAACGAGCTGACCAAAGTGAAATACGTGACCGAGGGAATGAGAAAGCCCGCCTTCCTGAG
CGGCGAGCAGAAAAAGGCCATCGTGGACCTGCTGTTCAAGACCAACCGGAAAGTGACCGTGAAGCAGCTG
AAAGAGGACTACTTCAAGAAAATCGAGTGCTTCGACTCCGTGGAAATCTCCGGCGTGGAAGATCGGTTCA
ACGCCTCCCTGGGCACATACCACGATCTGCTGAAAATTATCAAGGACAAGGACTTCCTGGACAATGAGGA
AAACGAGGACATTCTGGAAGATATCGTGCTGACCCTGACACTGTTTGAGGACAGAGAGATGATCGAGGAA
CGGCTGAAAACCTATGCCCACCTGTTCGACGACAAAGTGATGAAGCAGCTGAAGCGGCGGAGATACACCG
GCTGGGGCAGGCTGAGCCGGAAGCTGATCAACGGCATCCGGGACAAGCAGTCCGGCAAGACAATCCTGGA
TTTCCTGAAGTCCGACGGCTTCGCCAACAGAAACTTCATGCAGCTGATCCACGACGACAGCCTGACCTTT
AAAGAGGACATCCAGAAAGCCCAGGTGTCCGGCCAGGGCGATAGCCTGCACGAGCACATTGCCAATCTGG
CCGGCAGCCCCGCCATTAAGAAGGGCATCCTGCAGACAGTGAAGGTGGTGGACGAGCTCGTGAAAGTGAT
GGGCCGGCACAAGCCCGAGAACATCGTGATCGAAATGGCCAGAGAGAACCAGACCACCCAGAAGGGACAG
AAGAACAGCCGCGAGAGAATGAAGCGGATCGAAGAGGGCATCAAAGAGCTGGGCAGCCAGATCCTGAAAG
AACACCCCGTGGAAAACACCCAGCTGCAGAACGAGAAGCTGTACCTGTACTACCTGCAGAATGGGCGGGA
TATGTACGTGGACCAGGAACTGGACATCAACCGGCTGTCCGACTACGATGTGGACGCCATCGTGCCTCAG
AGCTTTCTGAAGGACGACTCCATCGACAACAAGGTGCTGACCAGAAGCGACAAGAACCGGGGCAAGAGCG
ACAACGTGCCCTCCGAAGAGGTCGTGAAGAAGATGAAGAACTACTGGCGGCAGCTGCTGAACGCCAAGCT
GATTACCCAGAGAAAGTTCGACAATCTGACCAAGGCCGAGAGAGGCGGCCTGAGCGAACTGGATAAGGCC
GGCTTCATCAAGAGACAGCTGGTGGAAACCCGGCAGATCACAAAGCACGTGGCACAGATCCTGGACTCCC
GGATGAACACTAAGTACGACGAGAATGACAAGCTGATCCGGGAAGTGAAAGTGATCACCCTGAAGTCCAA
GCTGGTGTCCGATTTCCGGAAGGATTTCCAGTTTTACAAAGTGCGCGAGATCAACAACTACCACCACGCC
CACGACGCCTACCTGAACGCCGTCGTGGGAACCGCCCTGATCAAAAAGTACCCTAAGCTGGAAAGCGAGT
TCGTGTACGGCGACTACAAGGTGTACGACGTGCGGAAGATGATCGCCAAGAGCGAGCAGGAAATCGGCAA
GGCTACCGCCAAGTACTTCTTCTACAGCAACATCATGAACTTTTTCAAGACCGAGATTACCCTGGCCAAC
GGCGAGATCCGGAAGCGGCCTCTGATCGAGACAAACGGCGAAACCGGGGAGATCGTGTGGGATAAGGGCC
GGGATTTTGCCACCGTGCGGAAAGTGCTGAGCATGCCCCAAGTGAATATCGTGAAAAAGACCGAGGTGCA
GACAGGCGGCTTCAGCAAAGAGTCTATCCTGCCCAAGAGGAACAGCGATAAGCTGATCGCCAGAAAGAAG
GACTGGGACCCTAAGAAGTACGGCGGCTTCGACAGCCCCACCGTGGCCTATTCTGTGCTGGTGGTGGCCA
AAGTGGAAAAGGGCAAGTCCAAGAAACTGAAGAGTGTGAAAGAGCTGCTGGGGATCACCATCATGGAAAG
AAGCAGCTTCGAGAAGAATCCCATCGACTTTCTGGAAGCCAAGGGCTACAAAGAAGTGAAAAAGGACCTG
ATCATCAAGCTGCCTAAGTACTCCCTGTTCGAGCTGGAAAACGGCCGGAAGAGAATGCTGGCCTCTGCCG
GCGAACTGCAGAAGGGAAACGAACTGGCCCTGCCCTCCAAATATGTGAACTTCCTGTACCTGGCCAGCCA
CTATGAGAAGCTGAAGGGCTCCCCCGAGGATAATGAGCAGAAACAGCTGTTTGTGGAACAGCACAAGCAC
TACCTGGACGAGATCATCGAGCAGATCAGCGAGTTCTCCAAGAGAGTGATCCTGGCCGACGCTAATCTGG
ACAAAGTGCTGTCCGCCTACAACAAGCACCGGGATAAGCCCATCAGAGAGCAGGCCGAGAATATCATCCA
CCTGTTTACCCTGACCAATCTGGGAGCCCCTGCCGCCTTCAAGTACTTTGACACCACCATCGACCGGAAG
AGGTACACCAGCACCAAAGAGGTGCTGGACGCCACCCTGATCCACCAGAGCATCACCGGCCTGTACGAGA
CACGGATCGACCTGTCTCAGCTGGGAGGCGACAGCCCCAAGAAGAAGAGAAAGGTGGAGGCCAGCGGGCC
GGCCGAGGCCAGCATGAACATCCAGATGCTGCTGGAGGCCGCTGACTACCTGGAACGGAGAGAGCGCGAA
GCCGAGCACGGATATGCTTCAATGCTGCCCGGAAGCGGCATGAATATTCAGATGCTGCTGGAGGCTGCTG
ATTACCTGGAAAGGCGCGAACGGGAGGCCGAACATGGCTATGCTTCCATGCTGCCTGGGTCTGGAATGAA
TATCCAAATGCTGCTGGAGGCAGCCGATTACCTGGAACGGAGAGAAAGAGAAGCCGAGCACGGATACGCC
AGCATGCTGCCAGGCAGCGGGATGAACATACAAATGCTGCTGGAGGCTGCCGATTACCTGGAGAGGCGCG
AGAGAGAAGCTGAACATGGCTATGCCTCTATGCTGCCCCTCGAGATCGGATCAGGAGAGGGCAGGGGAAG
TCTTCTAACATGCGGGGACGTGGAGGAAAATCCCGGGCCCAGATCTATGGTGAGCAAGGGCGAGGAGCTG
TTCACCGGGGTGGTGCCCATCCTGGTCGAGCTGGACGGCGACGTAAACGGCCACAAGTTCAGCGTGTCCG
GCGAGGGCGAGGGCGATGCCACCTACGGCAAGCTGACCCTGAAGTTCATCTGCACCACCGGCAAGCTGCC
CGTGCCCTGGCCCACCCTCGTGACCACCTTCGGCTACGGCCTGATGTGCTTCGCCCGCTACCCCGACCAC
ATGAAGCAGCACGACTTCTTCAAGTCCGCCATGCCCGAAGGCTACGTCCAGGAGCGCACCATCTTCTTCA
AAGACGACGGCAACTACAAGACCCGCGCCGAGGTGAAGTTCGAGGGCGACACCCTGGTGAACCGCATCGA
GCTGAAGGGCATCGACTTCAAGGAGGACGGCAACATCCTGGGGCACAAGCTGGAGTACAACTACAACAGC
CACAACGTCTATATCATGGCCGACAAGCAGAAGAACGGCATCAAGGTGAACTTCAAGATCCGCCACAACA
TCGAGGACGGCAGCGTGCAGCTCGCCGACCACTACCAGCAGAACACCCCCATCGGCGACGGCCCCGTGCT
GCTGCCCGACAACCACTACCTGAGCTACCAGTCCGCCCTGAGCAAAGACCCCAACGAGAAGCGCGATCAC
ATGGTCCTGCTGGAGTTCGTGACCGCCGCCGGGATCACTCTCGGCATGGACGAGCTGTACAAGTAAAGCG
GCCGCGACTCTAGAGTCGGGGCGGCCGGCCGCTTCGAGCAGACATGATAAGATACATTGATGAGTTTGGA
CAAACCACAACTAGAATGCAGTGAAAAAAATGCTTTATTTGTGAAATTTGTGATGCTATTGCTTTATTTG
TAACCATTATAAGCTGCAATAAACAAGTTAACAACAACAATTGCATTCATTTTATGTTTCAGGTTCAGGG
GGAGGTGTGGGAGGTTTTTTAAAGCAAGTAAAACCTCTACAAATGTGGTAAAATCGATAAGGATCCGTCG
ACCGACCTGCTTGAAGTTCCTATACTTTCTAGAGAATAGGAACTTCGGAATAGGAACTTCAAGATCCCCC
TGGCGAAAGGGGGATGTGCTGCAAGGCGATTAAGTTGGGTAACGCCAGGGTTTTCGTCAGGTGGCACTTT
TCGGGGAAATGTGCGCGGAACCCCTATTTGTTTATTTTTCTAAATACATTCAAATATGTATCCGCTCATG
AGACAATAACCCTGATAAATGCTTCAATAATATTGAAAAAGGAAGAGTCCTGAGGCGGAAAGAACCAGCT
GTGGAATGTGTGTCAGTTAGGGTGTGGAAAGTCCCCAGGCTCCCCAGCAGGCAGAAGTATGCAAAGCATG
CATCTCAATTAGTCAGCAACCAGGTGTGGAAAGTCCCCAGGCTCCCCAGCAGGCAGAAGTATGCAAAGCA
TGCATCTCAATTAGTCAGTAACCATAGTCCGCAAAGATCGATCAAGAGACAGGATGAGGATCGTTTCGCA
TGATTGAACAAGATGGATTGCACGCAGGTTCTCCGGCCGCTTGGGTGGAGAGGCTATTCGGCTATGACTG
GGCACAACAGACAATCGGCTGCTCTGATGCCGCCGTGTTCCGGCTGTCAGCGCAGGGGCGCCCGGTTCTT
TTTGTCAAGACCGACCTGTCCGGTGCCCTGAATGAACTGCAAGACGAGGCAGCGCGGCTATCGTGGCTGG
CCACGACGGGCGTTCCTTGCGCAGCTGTGCTCGACGTTGTCACTGAAGCGGGAAGGGACTGGCTGCTATT
GGGCGAAGTGCCGGGGCAGGATCTCCTGTCATCTCACCTTGCTCCTGCCGAGAAAGTATCCATCATGGCT
GATGCAATGCGGCGGCTGCATACGCTTGATCCGGCTACCTGCCCATTCGACCACCAAGCGAAACATCGCA
TCGAGCGAGCACGTACTCGGATGGAAGCCGGTCTTGTCGATCAGGATGATCTGGACGAAGAGCATCAGGG
GCTCGCGCCAGCCGAACTGTTCGCCAGGCTCAAGGCGAGCATGCCCGACGGCGAGGATCTCGTCGTGACC
CATGGCGATGCCTGCTTGCCGAATATCATGGTGGAAAATGGCCGCTTTTCTGGATTCATCGACTGTGGCC
GGCTGGGTGTGGCGGACCGCTATCAGGACATAGCGTTGGCTACCCGTGATATTGCTGAAGAGCTTGGCGG
CGAATGGGCTGACCGCTTCCTCGTGCTTTACGGTATCGCCGCTCCCGATTCGCAGCGCATCGCCTTCTAT
CGCCTTCTTGACGAGTTCTTCTGAGGGGATCGGCAATAAAAAGACAGAATAAAACGCACGGGTGTTGGGT
CGTTTGTTCGGATCCGAGCTTCAAAAGCGCTCTGAAGTTCCTATACTTTCTAGAGAATAGGAACTTCGGA
ATAGGAACTTCTCCATGGTAGCCTCCAAAAAAGCCTCCTCACTACTTCTGGAAAAGCTCAATCAGTAAGT
ACAAAATAATGATAATGAAAAAAAGAGCTATATGTATATGATAGTTATACATATGTAGGCCCGCACGGAA
TAATCACTAGTGAATTCGCGGCCGCCTGCAGGTCGACCATATGGGAGAGCTCCCAACGCGTTGGATGCAT
AGCTTGAGTATTCTATAGTGTCACCTAAATAGCTTGGCGTAATCATGGTCATAGCTGTTTCCTGTGTGAA
ATTGTTATCCGCTCACAATTCCACACAACATACGAGCCGGAAGCATAAAGTGTAAAGCCTGGGGTGCCTA
ATGAGTGAGCTAACTCACATTAATTGCGTTGCGCTCACTGCCCGCTTTCCAGTCGGGAAACCTGTCGTGC
CAGCTGCATTAATGAATCGGCCAACGCGCGGGGAGAGGCGGTTTGCGTATTGGGCGCTCTTCCGCTTCCT
CGCTCACTGACTCGCTGCGCTCGGTCGTTCGGCTGCGGCGAGCGGTATCAGCTCACTCAAAGGCGGTAAT
ACGGTTATCCACAGAATCAGGGGATAACGCAGGAAAGAACATGTGAGCAAAAGGCCAGCAAAAGGCCAGG
AACCGTAAAAAGGCCGCGTTGCTGGCGTTTTTCCATAGGCTCCGCCCCCCTGACGAGCATCACAAAAATC
GACGCTCAAGTCAGAGGTGGCGAAACCCGACAGGACTATAAAGATACCAGGCGTTTCCCCCTGGAAGCTC
CCTCGTGCGCTCTCCTGTTCCGACCCTGCCGCTTACCGGATACCTGTCCGCCTTTCTCCCTTCGGGAAGC
GTGGCGCTTTCTCATAGCTCACGCTGTAGGTATCTCAGTTCGGTGTAGGTCGTTCGCTCCAAGCTGGGCT
GTGTGCACGAACCCCCCGTTCAGCCCGACCGCTGCGCCTTATCCGGTAACTATCGTCTTGAGTCCAACCC
GGTAAGACACGACTTATCGCCACTGGCAGCAGCCACTGGTAACAGGATTAGCAGAGCGAGGTATGTAGGC
GGTGCTACAGAGTTCTTGAAGTGGTGGCCTAACTACGGCTACACTAGAAGAACAGTATTTGGTATCTGCG
CTCTGCTGAAGCCAGTTACCTTCGGAAAAAGAGTTGGTAGCTCTTGATCCGGCAAACAAACCACCGCTGG
TAGCGGTGGTTTTTTTGTTTGCAAGCAGCAGATTACGCGCAGAAAAAAAGGATCTCAAGAAGATCCTTTG
ATCTTTTCTACGGGGTCTGACGCTCAGTGGAACGAAAACTCACGTTAAGGGATTTTGGTCATGAGATTAT
CAAAAAGGATCTTCACCTAGATCCTTTTAAATTAAAAATGAAGTTTTAAATCAATCTAAAGTATATATGA
GTAAACTTGGTCTGACAGTTACCAATGCTTAATCAGTGAGGCACCTATCTCAGCGATCTGTCTATTTCGT
TCATCCATAGTTGCCTGACTCCCCGTCGTGTAGATAACTACGATACGGGAGGGCTTACCATCTGGCCCCA
GTGCTGCAATGATACCGCGAGACCCACGCTCACCGGCTCCAGATTTATCAGCAATAAACCAGCCAGCCGG
AAGGGCCGAGCGCAGAAGTGGTCCTGCAACTTTATCCGCCTCCATCCAGTCTATTAATTGTTGCCGGGAA
GCTAGAGTAAGTAGTTCGCCAGTTAATAGTTTGCGCAACGTTGTTGCCATTGCTACAGGCATCGTGGTGT
CACGCTCGTCGTTTGGTATGGCTTCATTCAGCTCCGGTTCCCAACGATCAAGGCGAGTTACATGATCCCC
CATGTTGTGCAAAAAAGCGGTTAGCTCCTTCGGTCCTCCGATCGTTGTCAGAAGTAAGTTGGCCGCAGTG
TTATCACTCATGGTTATGGCAGCACTGCATAATTCTCTTACTGTCATGCCATCCGTAAGATGCTTTTCTG
TGACTGGTGAGTACTCAACCAAGTCATTCTGAGAATAGTGTATGCGGCGACCGAGTTGCTCTTGCCCGGC
GTCAATACGGGATAATACCGCGCCACATAGCAGAACTTTAAAAGTGCTCATCATTGGAAAACGTTCTTCG
GGGCGAAAACTCTCAAGGATCTTACCGCTGTTGAGATCCAGTTCGATGTAACCCACTCGTGCACCCAACT
GATCTTCAGCATCTTTTACTTTCACCAGCGTTTCTGGGTGAGCAAAAACAGGAAGGCAAAATGCCGCAAA
AAAGGGAATAAGGGCGACACGGAAATGTTGAATACTCATACTCTTCCTTTTTCAATATTATTGAAGCATT
TATCAGGGTTATTGTCTCATGAGCGGATACATATTTGAATGTATTTAGAAAAATAAACAAATAGGGGTTC
CGCGCACATTTCCCCGAAAAGTGCCACCTGATGCGGTGTGAAATACCGCACAGATGCGTAAGGAGAAAAT
ACCGCATCAGGAAATTGTAAGCGTTAATATTTTGTTAAAATTCGCGTTAAATTTTTGTTAAATCAGCTCA
TTTTTTAACCAATAGGCCGAAATCGGCAAAATCCCTTATAAATCAAAAGAATAGACCGAGATAGGGT
[37 nt withheld, positions 9728-9764]
AAAGAACGTGGACTCCAACGTCAAAGG
[49 nt withheld, positions 9792-9840]
T
[91 nt withheld, positions 9842-9932]
G
[124 nt withheld, positions 9934-10057]
CCATTCGCCATTCAGGCTGCGCAACTGTTGGGAAGGGCGATCGGTGCGGGCCTCTTCGCTATTACGCCAG
CTGGCGAAAGGGGGATGTGCTGCAAGGCGATTAAGTTGGGTAACGCCAGGGTTTTCCCAGTCACGACGTT
GTAAAACGACGGCCAGTGAATTG
