Features (pLannotate 1.2.2; 28 found; start..end, strand, type, name):
     60..78      +  promoter       T7 promoter: promoter for bacteriophage T7 RNA polymerase
    131..158     +  CDS            3xHA (fragment): three tandem HA epitope tags
    191..4291    +  CDS            Cas9: Cas9 (Csn1) endonuclease from the Streptococcus pyogenes Type II CRISPR/Cas system generates RNA-guided double strand breaks in DNA
   4331..4429    +  CDS            MXD1 (fragment): MAD1_HUMAN - Also known as MAD. Experimental evidence at protein level: Swiss-Prot protein existence level 1. Component of a transcriptional repressor complex together with MAX (PubMed:8425218). In complex with MAX binds to the core DNA sequence 5'-CAC[GA]TG-3' (PubMed:8425218). Antagonizes MYC transcriptional activity by competing with MYC for MAX binding (PubMed:8425218). Binds to the TERT promoter and represses telomerase expression, possibly by interfering with MYC binding (PubMed:12837246). From Homo sapiens (Human).
   4736..4785    +  CDS            T2A (fragment): 2A peptide from Thosea asigna virus capsid protein Eukaryotic ribosomes fail to insert a peptide bond between the Gly and Pro residues, yielding separate polypeptides.
   4796..5512    +  CDS            EYFP: enhanced YFP mammalian codon-optimized
   5564..5685    -  polyA_signal   SV40 poly(A) signal: SV40 polyadenylation signal
   5708..5776    -  CDS            large T antigen (fragment): large T antigen from SV40 (simian virus 40)
   5809..5856    -  protein_bind   FRT: FLP-mediated recombination occurs in the 8-bp core sequence TCTAGAAA (Turan and Bode, 2011). FLP recombinase from the Saccharomyces cerevisiae 2μ plasmid
   5866..5921    -  CDS            lacZα (fragment): LacZα fragment of β-galactosidase; lacZ fragment
   5950..6054    +  promoter       AmpR promoter: bla
   6056..6246    +  promoter       SV40 promoter (fragment): SV40 enhancer and early promoter
   6286..7080    +  CDS            NeoR/KanR: aminoglycoside phosphotransferase from Tn5; aph(3')-II (or nptII); confers resistance to neomycin, kanamycin, and G418 (Geneticin®)
   7087..7135    +  polyA_signal   HSV TK poly(A) signal: herpes simplex virus thymidine kinase polyadenylation signal (Cole and Stacy, 1985)
   7160..7193    -  protein_bind   FRT (minimal): supports FLP-mediated excision but not integration (Turan and Bode, 2011) FLP recombinase from the Saccharomyces cerevisiae 2μ plasmid
   7217..7256    -  rep_origin     SV40 ori (fragment): SV40 origin of replication
   7262..7324    -  CDS            VESPI_VESMG (fragment): Experimental evidence at protein level: Swiss-Prot protein existence level 1. Shows contractile activity on isolated ileum smooth muscle. From Vespa magnifica (Hornet).
   7336..7354    -  promoter       SP6 promoter: promoter for bacteriophage SP6 RNA polymerase
   7396..7412    -  protein_bind   lac operator: The lac repressor binds to the lac operator to inhibit transcription in E. coli. This inhibition can be relieved by adding lactose or isopropyl-β-D-thiogalactopyranoside (IPTG). lac repressor encoded by lacI
   7420..7450    -  promoter       lac promoter: promoter for the E. coli lac operon
   7465..7486    -  protein_bind   CAP binding site: CAP binding activates transcription in the presence of cAMP. E. coli catabolite activator protein
   7499..7591    -  CDS            lacI (fragment): lac repressor; lacI; The lac repressor binds to the lac operator to inhibit transcription in E. coli. This inhibition can be relieved by adding lactose or isopropyl-β-D-thiogalactopyranoside (IPTG).
   7774..8362    -  rep_origin     ori: high-copy-number ColE1/pMB1/pBR322/pUC origin of replication
   8533..9393    -  CDS            AmpR: β-lactamase; bla; confers resistance to ampicillin, carbenicillin, and related antibiotics
   9394..9498    -  promoter       AmpR promoter: bla
   9525..9575    +  misc_feature   bom (fragment): basis of mobility region from pBR322
   9603..10031   -  rep_origin     f1 ori (sequence partly withheld): f1 bacteriophage origin of replication; arrow indicates direction of (+) strand synthesis
  10035..57      -  CDS            lacZα (fragment) (across the origin): LacZα fragment of β-galactosidase; lacZ fragment
>Addgene plasmid #119065 | pGEM-T-Easy-HA-NLS-dCas9-NLS-SID4x-TaV-2a-Citrine-FRT-Kan-FRT | addgene full sequence | sequence record 234970 | Addgene NGS Result
GTTGGGTAACGCCAGGGTTTTCCCAGTCACGACGTTGTAAAACGACGGCCAGTGAATTGTAATACGACTC
ACTATAGGGCGAATTGGGCCCGACGTCGCATGCTCCCGGCCGCCATGGCGGCCGCGGATGTACCCATACG
ATGTTCCAGATTACGCTTCGCCGAAGAAAAAGCGCAAGGTCGAAGCGTCCGACAAGAAGTACAGCATCGG
CCTGGCCATCGGCACCAACTCTGTGGGCTGGGCCGTGATCACCGACGAGTACAAGGTGCCCAGCAAGAAA
TTCAAGGTGCTGGGCAACACCGACCGGCACAGCATCAAGAAGAACCTGATCGGAGCCCTGCTGTTCGACA
GCGGCGAAACAGCCGAGGCCACCCGGCTGAAGAGAACCGCCAGAAGAAGATACACCAGACGGAAGAACCG
GATCTGCTATCTGCAAGAGATCTTCAGCAACGAGATGGCCAAGGTGGACGACAGCTTCTTCCACAGACTG
GAAGAGTCCTTCCTGGTGGAAGAGGATAAGAAGCACGAGCGGCACCCCATCTTCGGCAACATCGTGGACG
AGGTGGCCTACCACGAGAAGTACCCCACCATCTACCACCTGAGAAAGAAACTGGTGGACAGCACCGACAA
GGCCGACCTGCGGCTGATCTATCTGGCCCTGGCCCACATGATCAAGTTCCGGGGCCACTTCCTGATCGAG
GGCGACCTGAACCCCGACAACAGCGACGTGGACAAGCTGTTCATCCAGCTGGTGCAGACCTACAACCAGC
TGTTCGAGGAAAACCCCATCAACGCCAGCGGCGTGGACGCCAAGGCCATCCTGTCTGCCAGACTGAGCAA
GAGCAGACGGCTGGAAAATCTGATCGCCCAGCTGCCCGGCGAGAAGAAGAATGGCCTGTTCGGCAACCTG
ATTGCCCTGAGCCTGGGCCTGACCCCCAACTTCAAGAGCAACTTCGACCTGGCCGAGGATGCCAAACTGC
AGCTGAGCAAGGACACCTACGACGACGACCTGGACAACCTGCTGGCCCAGATCGGCGACCAGTACGCCGA
CCTGTTTCTGGCCGCCAAGAACCTGTCCGACGCCATCCTGCTGAGCGACATCCTGAGAGTGAACACCGAG
ATCACCAAGGCCCCCCTGAGCGCCTCTATGATCAAGAGATACGACGAGCACCACCAGGACCTGACCCTGC
TGAAAGCTCTCGTGCGGCAGCAGCTGCCTGAGAAGTACAAAGAGATTTTCTTCGACCAGAGCAAGAACGG
CTACGCCGGCTACATTGACGGCGGAGCCAGCCAGGAAGAGTTCTACAAGTTCATCAAGCCCATCCTGGAA
AAGATGGACGGCACCGAGGAACTGCTCGTGAAGCTGAACAGAGAGGACCTGCTGCGGAAGCAGCGGACCT
TCGACAACGGCAGCATCCCCCACCAGATCCACCTGGGAGAGCTGCACGCCATTCTGCGGCGGCAGGAAGA
TTTTTACCCATTCCTGAAGGACAACCGGGAAAAGATCGAGAAGATCCTGACCTTCCGCATCCCCTACTAC
GTGGGCCCTCTGGCCAGGGGAAACAGCAGATTCGCCTGGATGACCAGAAAGAGCGAGGAAACCATCACCC
CCTGGAACTTCGAGGAAGTGGTGGACAAGGGCGCTTCCGCCCAGAGCTTCATCGAGCGGATGACCAACTT
CGATAAGAACCTGCCCAACGAGAAGGTGCTGCCCAAGCACAGCCTGCTGTACGAGTACTTCACCGTGTAT
AACGAGCTGACCAAAGTGAAATACGTGACCGAGGGAATGAGAAAGCCCGCCTTCCTGAGCGGCGAGCAGA
AAAAGGCCATCGTGGACCTGCTGTTCAAGACCAACCGGAAAGTGACCGTGAAGCAGCTGAAAGAGGACTA
CTTCAAGAAAATCGAGTGCTTCGACTCCGTGGAAATCTCCGGCGTGGAAGATCGGTTCAACGCCTCCCTG
GGCACATACCACGATCTGCTGAAAATTATCAAGGACAAGGACTTCCTGGACAATGAGGAAAACGAGGACA
TTCTGGAAGATATCGTGCTGACCCTGACACTGTTTGAGGACAGAGAGATGATCGAGGAACGGCTGAAAAC
CTATGCCCACCTGTTCGACGACAAAGTGATGAAGCAGCTGAAGCGGCGGAGATACACCGGCTGGGGCAGG
CTGAGCCGGAAGCTGATCAACGGCATCCGGGACAAGCAGTCCGGCAAGACAATCCTGGATTTCCTGAAGT
CCGACGGCTTCGCCAACAGAAACTTCATGCAGCTGATCCACGACGACAGCCTGACCTTTAAAGAGGACAT
CCAGAAAGCCCAGGTGTCCGGCCAGGGCGATAGCCTGCACGAGCACATTGCCAATCTGGCCGGCAGCCCC
GCCATTAAGAAGGGCATCCTGCAGACAGTGAAGGTGGTGGACGAGCTCGTGAAAGTGATGGGCCGGCACA
AGCCCGAGAACATCGTGATCGAAATGGCCAGAGAGAACCAGACCACCCAGAAGGGACAGAAGAACAGCCG
CGAGAGAATGAAGCGGATCGAAGAGGGCATCAAAGAGCTGGGCAGCCAGATCCTGAAAGAACACCCCGTG
GAAAACACCCAGCTGCAGAACGAGAAGCTGTACCTGTACTACCTGCAGAATGGGCGGGATATGTACGTGG
ACCAGGAACTGGACATCAACCGGCTGTCCGACTACGATGTGGACGCCATCGTGCCTCAGAGCTTTCTGAA
GGACGACTCCATCGACAACAAGGTGCTGACCAGAAGCGACAAGAACCGGGGCAAGAGCGACAACGTGCCC
TCCGAAGAGGTCGTGAAGAAGATGAAGAACTACTGGCGGCAGCTGCTGAACGCCAAGCTGATTACCCAGA
GAAAGTTCGACAATCTGACCAAGGCCGAGAGAGGCGGCCTGAGCGAACTGGATAAGGCCGGCTTCATCAA
GAGACAGCTGGTGGAAACCCGGCAGATCACAAAGCACGTGGCACAGATCCTGGACTCCCGGATGAACACT
AAGTACGACGAGAATGACAAGCTGATCCGGGAAGTGAAAGTGATCACCCTGAAGTCCAAGCTGGTGTCCG
ATTTCCGGAAGGATTTCCAGTTTTACAAAGTGCGCGAGATCAACAACTACCACCACGCCCACGACGCCTA
CCTGAACGCCGTCGTGGGAACCGCCCTGATCAAAAAGTACCCTAAGCTGGAAAGCGAGTTCGTGTACGGC
GACTACAAGGTGTACGACGTGCGGAAGATGATCGCCAAGAGCGAGCAGGAAATCGGCAAGGCTACCGCCA
AGTACTTCTTCTACAGCAACATCATGAACTTTTTCAAGACCGAGATTACCCTGGCCAACGGCGAGATCCG
GAAGCGGCCTCTGATCGAGACAAACGGCGAAACCGGGGAGATCGTGTGGGATAAGGGCCGGGATTTTGCC
ACCGTGCGGAAAGTGCTGAGCATGCCCCAAGTGAATATCGTGAAAAAGACCGAGGTGCAGACAGGCGGCT
TCAGCAAAGAGTCTATCCTGCCCAAGAGGAACAGCGATAAGCTGATCGCCAGAAAGAAGGACTGGGACCC
TAAGAAGTACGGCGGCTTCGACAGCCCCACCGTGGCCTATTCTGTGCTGGTGGTGGCCAAAGTGGAAAAG
GGCAAGTCCAAGAAACTGAAGAGTGTGAAAGAGCTGCTGGGGATCACCATCATGGAAAGAAGCAGCTTCG
AGAAGAATCCCATCGACTTTCTGGAAGCCAAGGGCTACAAAGAAGTGAAAAAGGACCTGATCATCAAGCT
GCCTAAGTACTCCCTGTTCGAGCTGGAAAACGGCCGGAAGAGAATGCTGGCCTCTGCCGGCGAACTGCAG
AAGGGAAACGAACTGGCCCTGCCCTCCAAATATGTGAACTTCCTGTACCTGGCCAGCCACTATGAGAAGC
TGAAGGGCTCCCCCGAGGATAATGAGCAGAAACAGCTGTTTGTGGAACAGCACAAGCACTACCTGGACGA
GATCATCGAGCAGATCAGCGAGTTCTCCAAGAGAGTGATCCTGGCCGACGCTAATCTGGACAAAGTGCTG
TCCGCCTACAACAAGCACCGGGATAAGCCCATCAGAGAGCAGGCCGAGAATATCATCCACCTGTTTACCC
TGACCAATCTGGGAGCCCCTGCCGCCTTCAAGTACTTTGACACCACCATCGACCGGAAGAGGTACACCAG
CACCAAAGAGGTGCTGGACGCCACCCTGATCCACCAGAGCATCACCGGCCTGTACGAGACACGGATCGAC
CTGTCTCAGCTGGGAGGCGACAGCCCCAAGAAGAAGAGAAAGGTGGAGGCCAGCGGGCCGGCCGAGGCCA
GCATGAACATCCAGATGCTGCTGGAGGCCGCTGACTACCTGGAACGGAGAGAGCGCGAAGCCGAGCACGG
ATATGCTTCAATGCTGCCCGGAAGCGGCATGAATATTCAGATGCTGCTGGAGGCTGCTGATTACCTGGAA
AGGCGCGAACGGGAGGCCGAACATGGCTATGCTTCCATGCTGCCTGGGTCTGGAATGAATATCCAAATGC
TGCTGGAGGCAGCCGATTACCTGGAACGGAGAGAAAGAGAAGCCGAGCACGGATACGCCAGCATGCTGCC
AGGCAGCGGGATGAACATACAAATGCTGCTGGAGGCTGCCGATTACCTGGAGAGGCGCGAGAGAGAAGCT
GAACATGGCTATGCCTCTATGCTGCCCCTCGAGATCGGATCAGGAGAGGGCAGGGGAAGTCTTCTAACAT
GCGGGGACGTGGAGGAAAATCCCGGGCCCAGATCTGTGAGCAAGGGCGAGGAGCTGTTCACCGGGGTGGT
GCCCATCCTGGTCGAGCTGGACGGCGACGTAAACGGCCACAAGTTCAGCGTGTCCGGCGAGGGCGAGGGC
GATGCCACCTACGGCAAGCTGACCCTGAAGTTCATCTGCACCACCGGCAAGCTGCCCGTGCCCTGGCCCA
CCCTCGTGACCACCTTCGGCTACGGCCTGATGTGCTTCGCCCGCTACCCCGACCACATGAAGCAGCACGA
CTTCTTCAAGTCCGCCATGCCCGAAGGCTACGTCCAGGAGCGCACCATCTTCTTCAAAGACGACGGCAAC
TACAAGACCCGCGCCGAGGTGAAGTTCGAGGGCGACACCCTGGTGAACCGCATCGAGCTGAAGGGCATCG
ACTTCAAGGAGGACGGCAACATCCTGGGGCACAAGCTGGAGTACAACTACAACAGCCACAACGTCTATAT
CATGGCCGACAAGCAGAAGAACGGCATCAAGGTGAACTTCAAGATCCGCCACAACATCGAGGACGGCAGC
GTGCAGCTCGCCGACCACTACCAGCAGAACACCCCCATCGGCGACGGCCCCGTGCTGCTGCCCGACAACC
ACTACCTGAGCTACCAGTCCGCCCTGAGCAAAGACCCCAACGAGAAGCGCGATCACATGGTCCTGCTGGA
GTTCGTGACCGCCGCCGGGATCACTCTCGGCATGGACGAGCTGTACAAGTAAAGCGGCCGCGACTCTAGA
GTCGGGGCGGCCGGCCGCTTCGAGCAGACATGATAAGATACATTGATGAGTTTGGACAAACCACAACTAG
AATGCAGTGAAAAAAATGCTTTATTTGTGAAATTTGTGATGCTATTGCTTTATTTGTAACCATTATAAGC
TGCAATAAACAAGTTAACAACAACAATTGCATTCATTTTATGTTTCGGGTTCAGGGGGAGGTGTGGGAGG
TTTTTTAAAGCAAGTAAAACCTCTACAAATGTGGTAAAATCGATAAGGATCCGTCGACCGACCTGCTTGA
AGTTCCTATACTTTCTAGAGAATAGGAACTTCGGAATAGGAACTTCAAGATCCCCCTGGCGAAAGGGGGA
TGTGCTGCAAGGCGATTAAGTTGGGTAACGCCAGGGTTTTCGTCAGGTGGCACTTTTCGGGGAAATGTGC
GCGGAACCCCTATTTGTTTATTTTTCTAAATACATTCAAATATGTATCCGCTCATGAGACAATAACCCTG
ATAAATGCTTCAATAATATTGAAAAAGGAAGAGTCCTGAGGCGGAAAGAACCAGCTGTGGAATGTGTGTC
AGTTAGGGTGTGGAAAGTCCCCAGGCTCCCCAGCAGGCAGAAGTATGCAAAGCATGCATCTCAATTAGTC
AGCAACCAGGTGTGGAAAGTCCCCAGGCTCCCCAGCAGGCAGAAGTATGCAAAGCATGCATCTCAATTAG
TCAGTAACCATAGTCCGCAAAGATCGATCAAGAGACAGGATGAGGATCGTTTCGCATGATTGAACAAGAT
GGATTGCACGCAGGTTCTCCGGCCGCTTGGGTGGAGAGGCTATTCGGCTATGACTGGGCACAACAGACAA
TCGGCTGCTCTGATGCCGCCGTGTTCCGGCTGTCAGCGCAGGGGCGCCCGGTTCTTTTTGTCAAGACCGA
CCTGTCCGGTGCCCTGAATGAACTGCAAGACGAGGCAGCGCGGCTATCGTGGCTGGCCACGACGGGCGTT
CCTTGCGCAGCTGTGCTCGACGTTGTCACTGAAGCGGGAAGGGACTGGCTGCTATTGGGCGAAGTGCCGG
GGCAGGATCTCCTGTCATCTCACCTTGCTCCTGCCGAGAAAGTATCCATCATGGCTGATGCAATGCGGCG
GCTGCATACGCTTGATCCGGCTACCTGCCCATTCGACCACCAAGCGAAACATCGCATCGAGCGAGCACGT
ACTCGGATGGAAGCCGGTCTTGTCGATCAGGATGATCTGGACGAAGAGCATCAGGGGCTCGCGCCAGCCG
AACTGTTCGCCAGGCTCAAGGCGAGCATGCCCGACGGCGAGGATCTCGTCGTGACCCATGGCGATGCCTG
CTTGCCGAATATCATGGTGGAAAATGGCCGCTTTTCTGGATTCATCGACTGTGGCCGGCTGGGTGTGGCG
GACCGCTATCAGGACATAGCGTTGGCTACCCGTGATATTGCTGAAGAGCTTGGCGGCGAATGGGCTGACC
GCTTCCTCGTGCTTTACGGTATCGCCGCTCCCGATTCGCAGCGCATCGCCTTCTATCGCCTTCTTGACGA
GTTCTTCTGAGGGGATCGGCAATAAAAAGACAGAATAAAACGCACGGGTGTTGGGTCGTTTGTTCGGATC
CGAGCTTCAAAAGCGCTCTGAAGTTCCTATACTTTCTAGAGAATAGGAACTTCGGAATAGTAACTTCTCC
ATGGTAGCCTCCAAAAAAGCCTCCTCACTACTTCTGGAATAGCTCAATCACTAGTGAATTCGCGGCCGCC
TGCAGGTCGACCATATGGGAGAGCTCCCAACGCGTTGGATGCATAGCTTGAGTATTCTATAGTGTCACCT
AAATAGCTTGGCGTAATCATGGTCATAGCTGTTTCCTGTGTGAAATTGTTATCCGCTCACAATTCCACAC
AACATACGAGCCGGAAGCATAAAGTGTAAAGCCTGGGGTGCCTAATGAGTGAGCTAACTCACATTAATTG
CGTTGCGCTCACTGCCCGCTTTCCAGTCGGGAAACCTGTCGTGCCAGCTGCATTAATGAATCGGCCAACG
CGCGGGGAGAGGCGGTTTGCGTATTGGGCGCTCTTCCGCTTCCTCGCTCACTGACTCGCTGCGCTCGGTC
GTTCGGCTGCGGCGAGCGGTATCAGCTCACTCAAAGGCGGTAATACGGTTATCCACAGAATCAGGGGATA
ACGCAGGAAAGAACATGTGAGCAAAAGGCCAGCAAAAGGCCAGGAACCGTAAAAAGGCCGCGTTGCTGGC
GTTTTTCCATAGGCTCCGCCCCCCTGACGAGCATCACAAAAATCGACGCTCAAGTCAGAGGTGGCGAAAC
CCGACAGGACTATAAAGATACCAGGCGTTTCCCCCTGGAAGCTCCCTCGTGCGCTCTCCTGTTCCGACCC
TGCCGCTTACCGGATACCTGTCCGCCTTTCTCCCTTCGGGAAGCGTGGCGCTTTCTCATAGCTCACGCTG
TAGGTATCTCAGTTCGGTGTAGGTCGTTCGCTCCAAGCTGGGCTGTGTGCACGAACCCCCCGTTCAGCCC
GACCGCTGCGCCTTATCCGGTAACTATCGTCTTGAGTCCAACCCGGTAAGACACGACTTATCGCCACTGG
CAGCAGCCACTGGTAACAGGATTAGCAGAGCGAGGTATGTAGGCGGTGCTACAGAGTTCTTGAAGTGGTG
GCCTAACTACGGCTACACTAGAAGAACAGTATTTGGTATCTGCGCTCTGCTGAAGCCAGTTACCTTCGGA
AAAAGAGTTGGTAGCTCTTGATCCGGCAAACAAACCACCGCTGGTAGCGGTGGTTTTTTTGTTTGCAAGC
AGCAGATTACGCGCAGAAAAAAAGGATCTCAAGAAGATCCTTTGATCTTTTCTACGGGGTCTGACGCTCA
GTGGAACGAAAACTCACGTTAAGGGATTTTGGTCATGAGATTATCAAAAAGGATCTTCACCTAGATCCTT
TTAAATTAAAAATGAAGTTTTAAATCAATCTAAAGTATATATGAGTAAACTTGGTCTGACAGTTACCAAT
GCTTAATCAGTGAGGCACCTATCTCAGCGATCTGTCTATTTCGTTCATCCATAGTTGCCTGACTCCCCGT
CGTGTAGATAACTACGATACGGGAGGGCTTACCATCTGGCCCCAGTGCTGCAATGATACCGCGAGACCCA
CGCTCACCGGCTCCAGATTTATCAGCAATAAACCAGCCAGCCGGAAGGGCCGAGCGCAGAAGTGGTCCTG
CAACTTTATCCGCCTCCATCCAGTCTATTAATTGTTGCCGGGAAGCTAGAGTAAGTAGTTCGCCAGTTAA
TAGTTTGCGCAACGTTGTTGCCATTGCTACAGGCATCGTGGTGTCACGCTCGTCGTTTGGTATGGCTTCA
TTCAGCTCCGGTTCCCAACGATCAAGGCGAGTTACATGATCCCCCATGTTGTGCAAAAAAGCGGTTAGCT
CCTTCGGTCCTCCGATCGTTGTCAGAAGTAAGTTGGCCGCAGTGTTATCACTCATGGTTATGGCAGCACT
GCATAATTCTCTTACTGTCATGCCATCCGTAAGATGCTTTTCTGTGACTGGTGAGTACTCAACCAAGTCA
TTCTGAGAATAGTGTATGCGGCGACCGAGTTGCTCTTGCCCGGCGTCAATACGGGATAATACCGCGCCAC
ATAGCAGAACTTTAAAAGTGCTCATCATTGGAAAACGTTCTTCGGGGCGAAAACTCTCAAGGATCTTACC
GCTGTTGAGATCCAGTTCGATGTAACCCACTCGTGCACCCAACTGATCTTCAGCATCTTTTACTTTCACC
AGCGTTTCTGGGTGAGCAAAAACAGGAAGGCAAAATGCCGCAAAAAAGGGAATAAGGGCGACACGGAAAT
GTTGAATACTCATACTCTTCCTTTTTCAATATTATTGAAGCATTTATCAGGGTTATTGTCTCATGAGCGG
ATACATATTTGAATGTATTTAGAAAAATAAACAAATAGGGGTTCCGCGCACATTTCCCCGAAAAGTGCCA
CCTGATGCGGTGTGAAATACCGCACAGATGCGTAAGGAGAAAATACCGCATCAGGAAATTGTAAGCGTTA
ATATTTTGTTAAAATTCGCGTTAAATTTTTGTTAAATCAGCTCATTTTTTAACCAATAGGCCGAAATCGG
CAAAATCCCTTATAAATCAAAAGAATAGACCGAGATAGGGT
[37 nt withheld, positions 9702-9738]
AAAGAACGTGGACTCCAACGTCAAAGG
[49 nt withheld, positions 9766-9814]
T
[91 nt withheld, positions 9816-9906]
G
[124 nt withheld, positions 9908-10031]
CCATTCGCCATTCAGGCTGCGCAACTGTTGGGAAGGGCGATCGGTGCGGGCCTCTTCGCTATTACGCCAG
CTGGCGAAAGGGGGATGTGCTGCAAGGCGATTAA
